Addgene plasmid #230819: Syn-FRT-MCS-WPRE-SV40 - GCH9
Purpose: (Empty Backbone) AAV cloning vector for Flpo-dependent expression under the Syn promoter.
Depositing lab: Kimberly Ritola. Depositing organization: University of North Carolina at Chapel Hill.
Backbone
  Vector backbone: CAG-FRT-MCS-WPRE-SV40 - GCH3
  Backbone manufacturer: Ritola Lab
  Vector type: AAV ; Cloning Vector
Growth in bacteria
  Bacterial resistance: Ampicillin, 100 μg/mL
  Growth temperature: 37°C
  Growth strain: NEB Stable
  Copy number: High Copy
Gene/Insert
  Gene/Insert name: None
Terms and licenses: Academic/Nonprofit Terms; Industry Terms: Not Available to Industry
Depositor comments: 5' cloning site: BglII (not destroyed), 3' cloning site: AgeI (not destroyed)
How to cite: Syn-FRT-MCS-WPRE-SV40 - GCH9 was a gift from Kimberly Ritola (Addgene plasmid # 230819 ; http://n2t.net/addgene:230819 ; RRID:Addgene_230819)
