[The description below was written by a language model from this plasmid's Addgene catalogue record and pLannotate feature annotations shown in this document.]
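Description:
Syn-FRT-MCS-WPRE-SV40 - GCH9 is an empty AAV transfer (cis) plasmid intended as a cloning backbone for Flp/Flpo-dependent transgene expression in neurons. It derives from a sister vector, CAG-FRT-MCS-WPRE-SV40 - GCH3, evidently with the CAG promoter replaced by the human synapsin I (hSyn) promoter. In bacteria it is maintained through a high-copy ColE1/pUC-type origin and selected with ampicillin via the β-lactamase gene. An M13 phage origin and remnants of lac, lacZα, bom and rop sequences are carried over from the parental cloning plasmid and have no role in the payload. The recorded recombination-deficient growth strain is consistent with the need to keep the repeat-rich ITRs intact.

The packaged cassette lies between two AAV2 inverted terminal repeats, which provide the signals for genome replication and encapsidation when rep/cap and helper functions are supplied in trans. Reading in the direction of transcription, it contains the hSyn promoter for neuron-restricted expression, an FRT site, a pBluescript-derived multiple cloning site, a second FRT site, a WPRE to enhance transcript stability and expression, and the SV40 polyadenylation signal. The two annotated FRT sites are in opposite orientations, an arrangement that allows Flp recombinase to invert the intervening segment. A coding sequence placed in the MCS in antisense orientation would therefore be flipped into the sense orientation only in cells expressing Flpo. The depositor notes BglII and AgeI as the preserved 5' and 3' cloning sites. No insert is present. The vector is meant for building recombinase-gated AAVs, for example for intersectional labelling or manipulation of defined neuronal populations.
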