Features (pLannotate 1.2.2; 21 found; start..end, strand, type, name):
      1..589     +  rep_origin     ori: high-copy-number ColE1/pMB1/pBR322/pUC origin of replication
    772..864     +  CDS            lacI (fragment): lac repressor; lacI; The lac repressor binds to the lac operator to inhibit transcription in E. coli. This inhibition can be relieved by adding lactose or isopropyl-β-D-thiogalactopyranoside (IPTG).
    877..898     +  protein_bind   CAP binding site: CAP binding activates transcription in the presence of cAMP. E. coli catabolite activator protein
    913..943     +  promoter       lac promoter: promoter for the E. coli lac operon
    951..967     +  protein_bind   lac operator: The lac repressor binds to the lac operator to inhibit transcription in E. coli. This inhibition can be relieved by adding lactose or isopropyl-β-D-thiogalactopyranoside (IPTG). lac repressor encoded by lacI
   1007..1147    -  repeat_region  AAV2 ITR: inverted terminal repeat of adeno-associated virus serotype 2 inverted
   1162..1230    +  CDS            large T antigen (fragment): large T antigen from SV40 (simian virus 40)
   1253..1374    +  polyA_signal   SV40 poly(A) signal: SV40 polyadenylation signal
   1390..1978    -  misc_feature   WPRE: woodchuck hepatitis virus posttranscriptional regulatory element
   1985..2032    +  protein_bind   FRT: FLP-mediated recombination occurs in the 8-bp core sequence TCTAGAAA (Turan and Bode, 2011). FLP recombinase from the Saccharomyces cerevisiae 2μ plasmid
   2033..2140    -  misc_feature   MCS: pBluescript multiple cloning site
   2141..2188    -  protein_bind   FRT: FLP-mediated recombination occurs in the 8-bp core sequence TCTAGAAA (Turan and Bode, 2011). FLP recombinase from the Saccharomyces cerevisiae 2μ plasmid
   2195..2642    -  promoter       hSyn promoter: human synapsin I promoter; confers neuron-specific expression (Kügler et al., 2003)
   2670..2810    +  repeat_region  AAV2 ITR: inverted terminal repeat of adeno-associated virus serotype 2 inverted
   2819..2973    +  CDS            lacZα (fragment): LacZα fragment of β-galactosidase; lacZ fragment
   2979..3030    -  misc_feature   bom (fragment): basis of mobility region from pBR322
   3049..3429    +  rep_origin     M13 ori (sequence partly withheld): M13 bacteriophage origin of replication; arrow indicates direction of (+) strand synthesis
   3505..3554    -  misc_feature   bom (fragment): basis of mobility region from pBR322
   3656..3691    -  CDS            rop (fragment): Rop protein, which maintains plasmids at low copy number; rop
   3786..3890    +  promoter       AmpR promoter: bla
   3891..4751    +  CDS            AmpR: β-lactamase; bla; confers resistance to ampicillin, carbenicillin, and related antibiotics
>Addgene plasmid #230819 | Syn-FRT-MCS-WPRE-SV40 - GCH9 | addgene full sequence | sequence record 459150 | Addgene NGS Result
TTGAGATCCTTTTTTTCTGCGCGTAATCTGCTGCTTGCAAACAAAAAAACCACCGCTACCAGCGGTGGTT
TGTTTGCCGGATCAAGAGCTACCAACTCTTTTTCCGAAGGTAACTGGCTTCAGCAGAGCGCAGATACCAA
ATACTGTTCTTCTAGTGTAGCCGTAGTTAGGCCACCACTTCAAGAACTCTGTAGCACCGCCTACATACCT
CGCTCTGCTAATCCTGTTACCAGTGGCTGCTGCCAGTGGCGATAAGTCGTGTCTTACCGGGTTGGACTCA
AGACGATAGTTACCGGATAAGGCGCAGCGGTCGGGCTGAACGGGGGGTTCGTGCACACAGCCCAGCTTGG
AGCGAACGACCTACACCGAACTGAGATACCTACAGCGTGAGCTATGAGAAAGCGCCACGCTTCCCGAAGG
GAGAAAGGCGGACAGGTATCCGGTAAGCGGCAGGGTCGGAACAGGAGAGCGCACGAGGGAGCTTCCAGGG
GGAAACGCCTGGTATCTTTATAGTCCTGTCGGGTTTCGCCACCTCTGACTTGAGCGTCGATTTTTGTGAT
GCTCGTCAGGGGGGCGGAGCCTATGGAAAAACGCCAGCAACGCGGCCTTTTTACGGTTCCTGGCCTTTTG
CTGGCCTTTTGCTCACATGTTCTTTCCTGCGTTATCCCCTGATTCTGTGGATAACCGTATTACCGCCTTT
GAGTGAGCTGATACCGCTCGCCGCAGCCGAACGACCGAGCGCAGCGAGTCAGTGAGCGAGGAAGCGGAAG
AGCGCCCAATACGCAAACCGCCTCTCCCCGCGCGTTGGCCGATTCATTAATGCAGCTGGCACGACAGGTT
TCCCGACTGGAAAGCGGGCAGTGAGCGCAACGCAATTAATGTGAGTTAGCTCACTCATTAGGCACCCCAG
GCTTTACACTTTATGCTTCCGGCTCGTATGTTGTGTGGAATTGTGAGCGGATAACAATTTCACACAGGAA
ACAGCTATGACCATGATTACGAATTGCCTGCAGGCAGCTGCGCGCTCGCTCGCTCACTGAGGCCGCCCGG
GCAAAGCCCGGGCGTCGGGCGACCTTTGGTCGCCCGGCCTCAGTGAGCGAGCGAGCGCGCAGAGAGGGAG
TGGCCAACTCCATCACTAGGGGTTCCTATCGATGGCGCGCCTACCACATTTGTAGAGGTTTTACTTGCTT
TAAAAAACCTCCCACATCTCCCCCTGAACCTGAAACATAAAATGAATGCAATTGTTGTTGTTAACTTGTT
TATTGCAGCTTATAATGGTTACAAATAAAGCAATAGCATCACAAATTTCACAAATAAAGCATTTTTTTCA
CTGCATTCTAGTTGTGGTTTGTCCAAACTCATCAATGTATCTTATCATGTCTGTGTACAGCGGGGAGGCG
GCCCAAAGGGAGATCCGACTCGTCTGAGGGCGAAGGCGAAGACGCGGAAGAGGCCGCAGAGCCGGCAGCA
GGCCGCGGGAAGGAAGGTCCGCTGGATTGAGGGCCGAAGGGACGTAGCAGAAGGACGTCCCGCGCAGAAT
CCAGGTGGCAACACAGGCGAGCAGCCAAGGAAAGGACGATGATTTCCCCGACAACACCACGGAATTGTCA
GTGCCCAACAGCCGAGCCCCTGTCCAGCAGCGGGCAAGGCAGGCGGCGATGAGTTCCGCCGTGGCAATAG
GGAGGGGGAAAGCGAAAGTCCCGGAAAGGAGCTGACAGGTGGTGGCAATGCCCCAACCAGTGGGGGTTGC
GTCAGCAAACACAGTGCACACCACGCCACGTTGCCTGACAACGGGCCACAACTCCTCATAAAGAGACAGC
AACCAGGATTTATACAAGGAGGAGAAAATGAAAGCCATACGGGAAGCAATAGCATGATACAAAGGCATTA
AAGCAGCGTATCCACATAGCGTAAAAGGAGCAACATAGTTAAGAATACCAGTCAATCTTTCACAAATTTT
GTAATCCAGAGGTTGATTGCTAGCGAAGTTCCTATTCCGAAGTTCCTATTCTCTAGAAAGTATAGGAACT
TCGGTACCGGGCCCCCCCTCGAGGTCGACGGTATCGATAAGCTTGATATCGAATTCCTGCAGCCCGGGGG
ATCCACTAGTTCTAGAGCGGCCGCCACCGCGGTGGAGCTCGAAGTTCCTATACTTTCTAGAGAATAGGAA
CTTCGGAATAGGAACTTCACCGGTCTGCGCTCTCAGGCACGACACGACTCCTCCGCTGCCCACCGCAGAC
TGAGGCAGCGCTGAGTCGCCGGCGCCGCAGCGCAGATGGTCGCGCCCGTGCCCCCCTATCTCGCGCCTCG
CGTGGTGCGGTCCGGCTGGGCCGGCGGCGGCGCGGACGCGACCAAGGTGGCCGGGAAGGGGAGTTTGCGG
GGGACCGGCGAGTGACGTCAGCGCGCCTTCAGTGCTGAGGCGGCGGTGGCGCGCGCCGCCAGGCGGGGGC
GAAGGCACTGTCCGCGGTGCTGAAGCTGGCAGTGCGCACGCGCCTCGCCGCATCCTGTTTCCCCTCCCCC
TCTCTGATAGGGGATGCGCAATTTGGGGAATGGGGGTTGGGTGCTTGTCCAGTGGGTCGGGGTCGGTCGT
CAGGTAGGCACCCCCACCCCGCCTCATCCTGGTCCTAAAACCCACTTGCACTCATACGCAGGGCCCTCTG
CAGAGATCTAGGAACCCCTAGTGATGGAGTTGGCCACTCCCTCTCTGCGCGCTCGCTCGCTCACTGAGGC
CGGGCGACCAAAGGTCGCCCGACGCCCGGGCTTTGCCCGGGCGGCCTCAGTGAGCGAGCGAGCGCGCAGC
TGCCTGCAGGCAGCTTGGCACTGGCCGTCGTTTTACAACGTCGTGACTGGGAAAACCCTGGCGTTACCCA
ACTTAATCGCCTTGCAGCACATCCCCCTTTCGCCAGCTGGCGTAATAGCGAAGAGGCCCGCACCGATCGC
CCTTCCCAACAGTTGCGCAGCCTGAATGGCGAATGGCGCCTGATGCGGTATTTTCTCCTTACGCATCTGT
GCGGTATTTCACACCGCATA
[142 nt withheld, positions 3031-3172]
C
[141 nt withheld, positions 3174-3314]
CCTTTGACGTTGGAGTCCACGTTCTTT
[37 nt withheld, positions 3342-3378]
ACCCTATCTCGGGCTATTCTTTTGATTTATAAGGGATTTTGCCGATTTCGGCCTATTGGTTAAAAAATGA
GCTGATTTAACAAAAATTTAACGCGAATTTTAACAAAATATTAACGTTTACAATTTTATGGTGCACTCTC
AGTACAATCTGCTCTGATGCCGCATAGTTAAGCCAGCCCCGACACCCGCCAACACCCGCTGACGCGCCCT
GACGGGCTTGTCTGCTCCCGGCATCCGCTTACAGACAAGCTGTGACCGTCTCCGGGAGCTGCATGTGTCA
GAGGTTTTCACCGTCATCACCGAAACGCGCGAGACGAAAGGGCCTCGTGATACGCCTATTTTTATAGGTT
AATGTCATGATAATAATGGTTTCTTAGACGTCAGGTGGCACTTTTCGGGGAAATGTGCGCGGAACCCCTA
TTTGTTTATTTTTCTAAATACATTCAAATATGTATCCGCTCATGAGACAATAACCCTGATAAATGCTTCA
ATAATATTGAAAAAGGAAGAGTATGAGTATTCAACATTTCCGTGTCGCCCTTATTCCCTTTTTTGCGGCA
TTTTGCCTTCCTGTTTTTGCTCACCCAGAAACGCTGGTGAAAGTAAAAGATGCTGAAGATCAGTTGGGTG
CACGAGTGGGTTACATCGAACTGGATCTCAACAGCGGTAAGATCCTTGAGAGTTTTCGCCCCGAAGAACG
TTTTCCAATGATGAGCACTTTTAAAGTTCTGCTATGTGGCGCGGTATTATCCCGTATTGACGCCGGGCAA
GAGCAACTCGGTCGCCGCATACACTATTCTCAGAATGACTTGGTTGAGTACTCACCAGTCACAGAAAAGC
ATCTTACGGATGGCATGACAGTAAGAGAATTATGCAGTGCTGCCATAACCATGAGTGATAACACTGCGGC
CAACTTACTTCTGACAACGATCGGAGGACCGAAGGAGCTAACCGCTTTTTTGCACAACATGGGGGATCAT
GTAACTCGCCTTGATCGTTGGGAACCGGAGCTGAATGAAGCCATACCAAACGACGAGCGTGACACCACGA
TGCCTGTAGCAATGGCAACAACGTTGCGCAAACTATTAACTGGCGAACTACTTACTCTAGCTTCCCGGCA
ACAATTAATAGACTGGATGGAGGCGGATAAAGTTGCAGGACCACTTCTGCGCTCGGCCCTTCCGGCTGGC
TGGTTTATTGCTGATAAATCTGGAGCCGGTGAGCGTGGGTCTCGCGGTATCATTGCAGCACTGGGGCCAG
ATGGTAAGCCCTCCCGTATCGTAGTTATCTACACGACGGGGAGTCAGGCAACTATGGATGAACGAAATAG
ACAGATCGCTGAGATAGGTGCCTCACTGATTAAGCATTGGTAACTGTCAGACCAAGTTTACTCATATATA
CTTTAGATTGATTTAAAACTTCATTTTTAATTTAAAAGGATCTAGGTGAAGATCCTTTTTGATAATCTCA
TGACCAAAATCCCTTAACGTGAGTTTTCGTTCCACTGAGCGTCAGACCCCGTAGAAAAGATCAAAGGATC
TTC
